Addgene plasmid #60913: pcDNA4TO-mito-mCherry-24xGCN4_v1
Purpose: A fusion protein of the SunTag 24xGCN4 v1 peptide array to a mitochondrial targeting domain and mCherry
Depositing lab: Ron Vale. Depositing organization: University of California, San Francisco (UCSF). Publication: A Protein-Tagging System for Signal Amplification in Gene Expression and Fluorescence Imaging. Tanenbaum ME, Gilbert LA, Qi LS, Weissman JS, Vale RD. Cell. 2014 Oct 8. pii: S0092-8674(14)01227-6. doi: 10.1016/j.cell.2014.09.039. PubMed 25307933.
Backbone
  Vector backbone: pcDNA4TO
  Vector type: Mammalian Expression
Growth in bacteria
  Bacterial resistance: Ampicillin, 100 μg/mL
  Growth temperature: 37°C
  Growth strain: Top10
  Copy number: High Copy
Gene/Insert
  Gene/Insert name: mito-mCherry
Terms and licenses: Academic/Nonprofit Terms; Industry Terms: Not Available to Industry
Depositor comments: For more information, visit https://valelab4.ucsf.edu/external/research/suntag.html
How to cite: pcDNA4TO-mito-mCherry-24xGCN4_v1 was a gift from Ron Vale (Addgene plasmid # 60913 ; http://n2t.net/addgene:60913 ; RRID:Addgene_60913)
