[The description below was written by a language model from this plasmid's Addgene catalogue record and pLannotate feature annotations shown in this document.]
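Description:
pcDNA4TO-mito-mCherry-24xGCN4_v1 is an 8,025 bp mammalian expression plasmid built on the pcDNA4TO backbone. It is maintained in E. coli through a high-copy ColE1/pUC-type origin and selected with ampicillin via the bla gene. It also carries an f1 phage origin. A second marker cassette places the Sh ble gene (BleoR, resistance to Zeocin, bleomycin and phleomycin) under both the SV40 early promoter and the bacterial EM7 promoter, followed by an SV40 polyadenylation signal, so it could be used to select transfected mammalian cells.

The payload is driven by the CMV immediate-early enhancer and promoter. Short annotated hits to tet operator-containing promoters lie just downstream, consistent with the tetracycline-operator-regulated CMV promoter of the TO backbone. Such a promoter is repressed in cells expressing Tet repressor and is otherwise constitutive. The open reading frame begins with a fragment of human CISD1, which serves as the mitochondrial targeting domain named in the record. This is followed by mCherry and then the SunTag array of 24 copies of the GCN4 v1 peptide, and the transcript ends at a bGH polyadenylation signal. The automated annotation marks only scattered GCN4 matches across the repeat region, some labelled v4, plus a tiny GST hit. These are probably artefacts of annotating a repetitive sequence, and the catalogue entry specifies the v1 array.

Each GCN4 peptide can be bound by a cognate scFv-GFP fusion protein. The construct therefore displays a red-labelled, multivalent scaffold at mitochondria, onto which many antibody-fusion copies can be recruited. This makes it suited to testing and visualising SunTag recruitment and signal amplification in fluorescence imaging.
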