Features (pLannotate 1.2.2; 31 found; start..end, strand, type, name):
     28..80      -  misc_feature   bom (fragment): basis of mobility region from pBR322
    235..614     +  enhancer       CMV enhancer: human cytomegalovirus immediate early enhancer
    615..699     +  promoter       CMV promoter (fragment): human cytomegalovirus (CMV) immediate early promoter
    725..769     +  promoter       CMVd3 promoter: truncated human cytomegalovirus (CMV) immediate early promoter that yields strongly reduced expression relative to the full-length promoter
    771..790     +  promoter       PLtetO-1 promoter (fragment): modified phage lambda PL promoter with tet operator sites (Lutz and Bujard, 1997)
    792..811     +  promoter       PLtetO-1 promoter (fragment): modified phage lambda PL promoter with tet operator sites (Lutz and Bujard, 1997)
    819..852     +  promoter       TRE3GV promoter (fragment): 3rd-generation Tet-responsive promoter that can be activated by binding of Tet-On® 3G, optimized for retroviral and lentiviral vectors
    959..1135    +  CDS            CISD1 (fragment): CISD1_HUMAN - Also known as C10orf70, ZCD1. Experimental evidence at protein level: Swiss-Prot protein existence level 1. Plays a key role in regulating maximal capacity for electron transport and oxidative phosphorylation (By similarity). May be involved in Fe-S cluster shuttling and/or in redox reactions. From Homo sapiens (Human).
   1163..1867    +  CDS            mCherry: mCherry is a basic (constitutively fluorescent) red fluorescent protein published in 2004, derived from Discosoma sp.. It is reported to be a very rapidly-maturing monomer with low acid sensitivity.
   1955..2020    +  CDS            GCN4 (fragment): GCN4_YEAST - Also known as AAS101 From Saccharomyces cerevisiae (strain ATCC 204508 / S288c) (Baker's yeast).
   2117..2182    +  CDS            GCN4_v1: GCN4 peptide that allows binding to an scFv-GFP fusion protein (Tanenbaum et al., 2014)
   2855..2880    +  CDS            GCN4_v1 (fragment): GCN4 peptide that allows binding to an scFv-GFP fusion protein (Tanenbaum et al., 2014)
   2927..2949    +  CDS            GST (fragment): glutathione S-transferase from Schistosoma japonicum
   2984..3025    +  CDS            GCN4_v4 (fragment): GCN4 peptide optimized to improve solubility while preserving binding to an scFv-GFP fusion protein (Tanenbaum et al., 2014)
   3388..3411    +  CDS            GCN4_v4 (fragment): GCN4 peptide optimized to improve solubility while preserving binding to an scFv-GFP fusion protein (Tanenbaum et al., 2014)
   3716..3738    +  CDS            GCN4_v4 (fragment): GCN4 peptide optimized to improve solubility while preserving binding to an scFv-GFP fusion protein (Tanenbaum et al., 2014)
   4042..4266    +  polyA_signal   bGH poly(A) signal: bovine growth hormone polyadenylation signal
   4270..4291    +  promoter       SV40 promoter (fragment): SV40 enhancer and early promoter
   4312..4740    +  rep_origin     f1 ori (sequence partly withheld): f1 bacteriophage origin of replication; arrow indicates direction of (+) strand synthesis
   4754..5083    +  promoter       SV40 promoter: SV40 enhancer and early promoter
   5131..5178    +  promoter       EM7 promoter: synthetic bacterial promoter&nbsp
   5197..5571    +  CDS            BleoR: antibiotic-binding protein; Sh ble from Streptoalloteichus hindustanus; confers resistance to bleomycin, phleomycin, and Zeocin™
   5581..5706    +  CDS            ble (fragment): BLE_KLEPN - Experimental evidence at protein level: Swiss-Prot protein existence level 1. Binding protein with a strong affinity to the bleomycin family of antibiotics. Binds to CL990; an antimitotic-antibiotic compound. From Klebsiella pneumoniae.
   5701..5822    +  polyA_signal   SV40 poly(A) signal: SV40 polyadenylation signal
   5895..5911    -  protein_bind   lac operator: The lac repressor binds to the lac operator to inhibit transcription in E. coli. This inhibition can be relieved by adding lactose or isopropyl-β-D-thiogalactopyranoside (IPTG). lac repressor encoded by lacI
   5919..5949    -  promoter       lac promoter: promoter for the E. coli lac operon
   5964..5985    -  protein_bind   CAP binding site: CAP binding activates transcription in the presence of cAMP. E. coli catabolite activator protein
   5998..6090    -  CDS            lacI (fragment): lac repressor; lacI; The lac repressor binds to the lac operator to inhibit transcription in E. coli. This inhibition can be relieved by adding lactose or isopropyl-β-D-thiogalactopyranoside (IPTG).
   6273..6858    -  rep_origin     ori: high-copy-number ColE1/pMB1/pBR322/pUC origin of replication
   7029..7889    -  CDS            AmpR: β-lactamase; bla; confers resistance to ampicillin, carbenicillin, and related antibiotics
   7890..7994    -  promoter       AmpR promoter: bla
>Addgene plasmid #60913 | pcDNA4TO-mito-mCherry-24xGCN4_v1 | depositor full sequence | sequence record 98298 | pcDNA4TO-mito-mCherry-24xGCN4_v1 sequence 8025 bps
GACGGATCGGGAGATCTCCCGATCCCCTATGGTGCACTCTCAGTACAATCTGCTCTGATGCCGCATAGTT
AAGCCAGTATCTGCTCCCTGCTTGTGTGTTGGAGGTCGCTGAGTAGTGCGCGAGCAAAATTTAAGCTACA
ACAAGGCAAGGCTTGACCGACAATTGCATGAAGAATCTGCTTAGGGTTAGGCGTTTTGCGCTGCTTCGCG
ATGTACGGGCCAGATATACGCGTTGACATTGATTATTGACTAGTTATTAATAGTAATCAATTACGGGGTC
ATTAGTTCATAGCCCATATATGGAGTTCCGCGTTACATAACTTACGGTAAATGGCCCGCCTGGCTGACCG
CCCAACGACCCCCGCCCATTGACGTCAATAATGACGTATGTTCCCATAGTAACGCCAATAGGGACTTTCC
ATTGACGTCAATGGGTGGAGTATTTACGGTAAACTGCCCACTTGGCAGTACATCAAGTGTATCATATGCC
AAGTACGCCCCCTATTGACGTCAATGACGGTAAATGGCCCGCCTGGCATTATGCCCAGTACATGACCTTA
TGGGACTTTCCTACTTGGCAGTACATCTACGTATTAGTCATCGCTATTACCATGGTGATGCGGTTTTGGC
AGTACATCAATGGGCGTGGATAGCGGTTTGACTCACGGGGATTTCCAAGTCTCCACCCCATTGACGTCAG
CTCAGCTTTCTAGACCGCGCGCAAATGGGCGGTAGGCGTGTACGGTGGGAGGTCTATATAAGCAGAGCTC
TCCCTATCAGTGATAGAGATCTCCCTATCAGTGATAGAGATCGTCGACGAGCTCGTTTAGTGAACCGTCA
GATCGCCTGGAGACGCCATCCACGCTGTTTTGACCTCCATAGAAGACACCGGGACCGATCCAGCCTCCGG
ACTCTAGCGTTTAAACTTAAGCTTGGTACCGAGCTCGGATCCGCCACCATGAGTCTGACTTCCAGTTCCA
GCGTACGAGTTGAATGGATCGCAGCAGTTACCATTGCTGCTGGGACAGCTGCAATTGGTTATCTAGCTTA
CAAAAGATTTTATGTTAAAGATCATCGAAATAAAGCTATGATAAACCTTCACATCCAGAAAGACAACCCC
AAGATAGTACATGCTGGAAGCTTACCGGTCGCCGAATTCGGTGTGAGCAAGGGCGAGGAGGATAACATGG
CCATCATCAAGGAGTTCATGCGCTTCAAGGTGCACATGGAGGGCTCCGTGAACGGCCACGAGTTCGAGAT
CGAGGGCGAGGGCGAGGGCCGCCCCTACGAGGGCACCCAGACCGCCAAGCTGAAGGTGACCAAGGGTGGC
CCCCTGCCCTTCGCCTGGGACATCCTGTCCCCTCAGTTCATGTACGGCTCCAAGGCCTACGTGAAGCACC
CCGCCGACATCCCCGACTACTTGAAGCTGTCCTTCCCCGAGGGCTTCAAGTGGGAGCGCGTGATGAACTT
CGAGGACGGCGGCGTGGTGACCGTGACCCAGGACTCCTCCCTGCAGGACGGCGAGTTCATCTACAAGGTG
AAGCTGCGCGGCACCAACTTCCCCTCCGACGGCCCCGTAATGCAGAAGAAGACCATGGGCTGGGAGGCCT
CCTCCGAGCGGATGTACCCCGAGGACGGCGCCCTGAAGGGCGAGATCAAGCAGAGGCTGAAGCTGAAGGA
CGGCGGCCACTACGACGCTGAGGTCAAGACCACCTACAAGGCCAAGAAGCCCGTGCAGCTGCCCGGCGCC
TACAACGTCAACATCAAGTTGGACATCACCTCCCACAACGAGGACTACACCATCGTGGAACAGTACGAAC
GCGCCGAGGGCCGCCACTCCACCGGCGGCATGGACGAGCTGTACAAGGGTGGTGGTGGCGCGGCCGCAGA
TCGATCGATCACGCGTGCCACCATGACTAGTTTTGTACAAAGCGGTCCGGGAGGTTCTGGAGGATTGTTG
CCCAAAAACTACCACTTGGAGAACGAGGTCGCAAGGTTGAAAAAATTGGTCGGTGAGCGTGGCGGCTCAG
GCGGCCTTCTTCCAAAAAATTATCATCTTGAAAATGAAGTTGCTAGACTTAAAAAACTTGTTGGAGAAAG
AGGCGGGAGCGGCGGCCTGCTGCCCAAGAACTACCACCTGGAGAACGAGGTCGCCCGCCTGAAGAAGCTG
GTCGGCGAGCGCGGTGGTTCTGGAGGTTTGCTCCCAAAGAACTACCACTTGGAAAACGAAGTCGCAAGAT
TGAAGAAGTTGGTCGGTGAAAGAGGAGGAAGCGGAGGATTATTACCTAAAAATTATCATTTGGAAAATGA
AGTTGCTAGATTGAAGAAGTTGGTTGGAGAGAGAGGGGGGTCTGGAGGACTACTACCGAAAAACTACCAC
CTAGAGAACGAGGTGGCCCGACTAAAAAAGCTAGTGGGCGAGCGCGGCGGCAGTGGCGGCCTCCTCCCCA
AGAATTACCACCTCGAAAATGAAGTAGCAAGGCTCAAGAAGCTCGTAGGAGAAAGAGGTGGTTCCGGGGG
ACTCCTTCCAAAAAACTATCATCTTGAAAACGAAGTTGCACGTCTTAAAAAACTTGTTGGCGAACGTGGC
GGCTCTGGCGGGCTGCTGCCCAAGAATTACCACCTGGAAAATGAAGTGGCCCGCCTGAAGAAGCTGGTGG
GCGAACGCGGAGGCAGTGGAGGCCTACTACCGAAGAACTACCACCTAGAGAACGAGGTGGCACGCCTAAA
GAAGCTAGTGGGCGAGCGCGGCGGCTCGGGTGGTTTATTACCTAAGAATTATCATTTAGAAAATGAAGTA
GCTCGATTAAAGAAGTTAGTAGGTGAACGTGGTGGGTCTGGTGGTCTTCTTCCGAAGAACTACCACCTTG
AGAACGAGGTAGCTCGTCTTAAGAAACTTGTAGGTGAGCGTGGTGGAAGCGGTGGTGGGCTGGCAAGCCA
CGTTTGGTGCCGGGAGCTGCATGTGTCAGAGGAACTTTTGCCAAAGAATTATCATCTTGAGAACGAAGTG
GCTCGTCTTAAGAAACTCGTAGGAGAAAGAGGTGGCAGTGGAGGTCTGCTTCCCAAGAATTACCACCTGG
AAAATGAGGTAGCTAGACTGAAAAAGCTCGTAGGCGAGCGCGGGGGAAGTGGGGGATTGCTGCCAAAAAA
TTATCATTTGGAGAACGAAGTAGCACGACTAAAGAAATTAGTTGGGGAGAGGGGGGGATCGGGTGGCTTA
CTCCCGAAAAATTATCATCTCGAAAACGAAGTGGCTCGGCTAAAAAAGTTAGTTGGAGAGCGTGGCGGTT
CTGGAGGCCTATTACCAAAAAACTACCACCTCGAAAATGAGGTGGCACGCTTAAAAAAGCTGGTCGGAGA
ACGGGGAGGCAGTGGTGGCCTACTACCCAAGAATTATCATCTTGAGAACGAGGTAGCGCGTTTGAAGAAG
CTCGTCGGTGAAAGAGGTGGCTCAGGAGGGCTGCTCCCAAAGAACTATCATCTTGAAAATGAGGTCGCTC
GATTAAAAAAGTTAGTGGGCGAGAGGGGAGGCAGTGGTGGGCTACTTCCTAAGAATTACCACCTCGAAAA
CGAAGTAGCTCGATTAAAGAAATTGGTCGGTGAGAGAGGTGGGTCGGGTGGCTTACTGCCGAAAAATTAT
CATCTGGAAAATGAGGTAGCGAGACTAAAAAAGCTCGTAGGTGAGAGAGGGGGTTCTGGCGGCTTGCTAC
CAAAAAATTATCATCTTGAGAACGAAGTTGCTAGGCTCAAAAAGCTGGTTGGAGAGCGCGGCGGCTCAGG
CGGTCTGTTACCCAAAAACTACCACTTGGAAAATGAGGTTGCCAGATTGAAGAAACTGGTCGGCGAGCGC
GGTGGAAGTGGAGGACTACTTCCTAAAAATTATCATTTGGAGAACGAAGTCGCTAGACTGAAAAAGTTGG
TTGGGGAACGAGGAGGGTCTGGCGGCAAGCTAGCGATCGGATCGATCGCCGCGGTAAACATATGGATCGA
TCATAATACTCGAGTCTAGAGGGCCCGTTTAAACCCGCTGATCAGCCTCGACTGTGCCTTCTAGTTGCCA
GCCATCTGTTGTTTGCCCCTCCCCCGTGCCTTCCTTGACCCTGGAAGGTGCCACTCCCACTGTCCTTTCC
TAATAAAATGAGGAAATTGCATCGCATTGTCTGAGTAGGTGTCATTCTATTCTGGGGGGTGGGGTGGGGC
AGGACAGCAAGGGGGAGGATTGGGAAGACAATAGCAGGCATGCTGGGGATGCGGTGGGCTCTATGGCTTC
TGAGGCGGAAAGAACCAGCTGGGGCTCTAGGGGGTATCCCC
[124 nt withheld, positions 4312-4435]
C
[91 nt withheld, positions 4437-4527]
A
[49 nt withheld, positions 4529-4577]
CCTTTGACGTTGGAGTCCACGTTCTTT
[37 nt withheld, positions 4605-4641]
ACCCTATCTCGGTCTATTCTTTTGATTTATAAGGGATTTTGCCGATTTCGGCCTATTGGTTAAAAAATGA
GCTGATTTAACAAAAATTTAACGCGAATTAATTCTGTGGAATGTGTGTCAGTTAGGGTGTGGAAAGTCCC
CAGGCTCCCCAGCAGGCAGAAGTATGCAAAGCATGCATCTCAATTAGTCAGCAACCAGGTGTGGAAAGTC
CCCAGGCTCCCCAGCAGGCAGAAGTATGCAAAGCATGCATCTCAATTAGTCAGCAACCATAGTCCCGCCC
CTAACTCCGCCCATCCCGCCCCTAACTCCGCCCAGTTCCGCCCATTCTCCGCCCCATGGCTGACTAATTT
TTTTTATTTATGCAGAGGCCGAGGCCGCCTCTGCCTCTGAGCTATTCCAGAAGTAGTGAGGAGGCTTTTT
TGGAGGCCTAGGCTTTTGCAAAAAGCTCCCGGGAGCTTGTATATCCATTTTCGGATCTGATCAGCACGTG
TTGACAATTAATCATCGGCATAGTATATCGGCATAGTATAATACGACAAGGTGAGGAACTAAACCATGGC
CAAGTTGACCAGTGCCGTTCCGGTGCTCACCGCGCGCGACGTCGCCGGAGCGGTCGAGTTCTGGACCGAC
CGGCTCGGGTTCTCCCGGGACTTCGTGGAGGACGACTTCGCCGGTGTGGTCCGGGACGACGTGACCCTGT
TCATCAGCGCGGTCCAGGACCAGGTGGTGCCGGACAACACCCTGGCCTGGGTGTGGGTGCGCGGCCTGGA
CGAGCTGTACGCCGAGTGGTCGGAGGTCGTGTCCACGAACTTCCGGGACGCCTCCGGGCCGGCCATGACC
GAGATCGGCGAGCAGCCGTGGGGGCGGGAGTTCGCCCTGCGCGACCCGGCCGGCAACTGCGTGCACTTCG
TGGCCGAGGAGCAGGACTGACACGTGCTACGAGATTTCGATTCCACCGCCGCCTTCTATGAAAGGTTGGG
CTTCGGAATCGTTTTCCGGGACGCCGGCTGGATGATCCTCCAGCGCGGGGATCTCATGCTGGAGTTCTTC
GCCCACCCCAACTTGTTTATTGCAGCTTATAATGGTTACAAATAAAGCAATAGCATCACAAATTTCACAA
ATAAAGCATTTTTTTCACTGCATTCTAGTTGTGGTTTGTCCAAACTCATCAATGTATCTTATCATGTCTG
TATACCGTCGACCTCTAGCTAGAGCTTGGCGTAATCATGGTCATAGCTGTTTCCTGTGTGAAATTGTTAT
CCGCTCACAATTCCACACAACATACGAGCCGGAAGCATAAAGTGTAAAGCCTGGGGTGCCTAATGAGTGA
GCTAACTCACATTAATTGCGTTGCGCTCACTGCCCGCTTTCCAGTCGGGAAACCTGTCGTGCCAGCTGCA
TTAATGAATCGGCCAACGCGCGGGGAGAGGCGGTTTGCGTATTGGGCGCTCTTCCGCTTCCTCGCTCACT
GACTCGCTGCGCTCGGTCGTTCGGCTGCGGCGAGCGGTATCAGCTCACTCAAAGGCGGTAATACGGTTAT
CCACAGAATCAGGGGATAACGCAGGAAAGAACATGTGAGCAAAAGGCCAGCAAAAGGCCAGGAACCGTAA
AAAGGCCGCGTTGCTGGCGTTTTTCCATAGGCTCCGCCCCCCTGACGAGCATCACAAAAATCGACGCTCA
AGTCAGAGGTGGCGAAACCCGACAGGACTATAAAGATACCAGGCGTTTCCCCCTGGAAGCTCCCTCGTGC
GCTCTCCTGTTCCGACCCTGCCGCTTACCGGATACCTGTCCGCCTTTCTCCCTTCGGGAAGCGTGGCGCT
TTCTCATAGCTCACGCTGTAGGTATCTCAGTTCGGTGTAGGTCGTTCGCTCCAAGCTGGGCTGTGTGCAC
GAACCCCCCGTTCAGCCCGACCGCTGCGCCTTATCCGGTAACTATCGTCTTGAGTCCAACCCGGTAAGAC
ACGACTTATCGCCACTGGCAGCAGCCACTGGTAACAGGATTAGCAGAGCGAGGTATGTAGGCGGTGCTAC
AGAGTTCTTGAAGTGGTGGCCTAACTACGGCTACACTAGAAGAACAGTATTTGGTATCTGCGCTCTGCTG
AAGCCAGTTACCTTCGGAAAAAGAGTTGGTAGCTCTTGATCCGGCAAACAAACCACCGCTGGTAGCGGTT
TTTTTGTTTGCAAGCAGCAGATTACGCGCAGAAAAAAAGGATCTCAAGAAGATCCTTTGATCTTTTCTAC
GGGGTCTGACGCTCAGTGGAACGAAAACTCACGTTAAGGGATTTTGGTCATGAGATTATCAAAAAGGATC
TTCACCTAGATCCTTTTAAATTAAAAATGAAGTTTTAAATCAATCTAAAGTATATATGAGTAAACTTGGT
CTGACAGTTACCAATGCTTAATCAGTGAGGCACCTATCTCAGCGATCTGTCTATTTCGTTCATCCATAGT
TGCCTGACTCCCCGTCGTGTAGATAACTACGATACGGGAGGGCTTACCATCTGGCCCCAGTGCTGCAATG
ATACCGCGAGACCCACGCTCACCGGCTCCAGATTTATCAGCAATAAACCAGCCAGCCGGAAGGGCCGAGC
GCAGAAGTGGTCCTGCAACTTTATCCGCCTCCATCCAGTCTATTAATTGTTGCCGGGAAGCTAGAGTAAG
TAGTTCGCCAGTTAATAGTTTGCGCAACGTTGTTGCCATTGCTACAGGCATCGTGGTGTCACGCTCGTCG
TTTGGTATGGCTTCATTCAGCTCCGGTTCCCAACGATCAAGGCGAGTTACATGATCCCCCATGTTGTGCA
AAAAAGCGGTTAGCTCCTTCGGTCCTCCGATCGTTGTCAGAAGTAAGTTGGCCGCAGTGTTATCACTCAT
GGTTATGGCAGCACTGCATAATTCTCTTACTGTCATGCCATCCGTAAGATGCTTTTCTGTGACTGGTGAG
TACTCAACCAAGTCATTCTGAGAATAGTGTATGCGGCGACCGAGTTGCTCTTGCCCGGCGTCAATACGGG
ATAATACCGCGCCACATAGCAGAACTTTAAAAGTGCTCATCATTGGAAAACGTTCTTCGGGGCGAAAACT
CTCAAGGATCTTACCGCTGTTGAGATCCAGTTCGATGTAACCCACTCGTGCACCCAACTGATCTTCAGCA
TCTTTTACTTTCACCAGCGTTTCTGGGTGAGCAAAAACAGGAAGGCAAAATGCCGCAAAAAAGGGAATAA
GGGCGACACGGAAATGTTGAATACTCATACTCTTCCTTTTTCAATATTATTGAAGCATTTATCAGGGTTA
TTGTCTCATGAGCGGATACATATTTGAATGTATTTAGAAAAATAAACAAATAGGGGTTCCGCGCACATTT
CCCCGAAAAGTGCCACCTGACGTC
