>Addgene plasmid #60913 | pcDNA4TO-mito-mCherry-24xGCN4_v1 | addgene partial sequence | sequence record 99858 | CMV-F 5'-CGCAAATGGGCGGTAGGCGTG-3'
TATCAGTGATAGAGATCTCCCTATCAGTGATAGAGATCGTCGACGAGCTCGTTTAGTGAACCGTCAGATC
GCCTGGAGACGCCATCCACGCTGTTTTGACCTCCATAGAAGACACCGGGACCGATCCAGCCTCCGGACTC
TAGCGTTTAAACTTAAGCTTGGTACCGAGCTCGGATCCGCCACCATGAGTCTGACTTCCAGTTCCAGCGT
ACGAGTTGAATGGATCGCAGCAGTTACCATTGCTGCTGGGACAGCTGCAATTGGTTATCTAGCTTACAAA
AGATTTTATGTTAAAGATCATCGAAATAAAGCTATGATAAACCTTCACATCCAGAAAGACAACCCCAAGA
TAGTACATGCTGGAAGCTTACCGGTCGCCGAATTCGGTGTGAGCAAGGGCGAGGAGGATAACATGGCCAT
CATCAAGGAGTTCATGCGCTTCAAGGTGCACATGGAGGGCTCCGTGAACGGCCACGAGTTCGAGATCGAG
GGCGAGGGCGAGGGCCGCCCCTACGAGGGCACCCAGACCGCCAAGCTGAAGGTGACCAAGGGTGGCCCCC
TGCCCTTCGCCTGGGACATCCTGTCCCCTCAGTTCATGTACGGCTCCAAGGCCTACGTGAAGCACCCCGC
CGACATCCCCGACTACTTGAAGCTGTCCTTCCCCGAGGGCTTCAAGTGGGAGCGCGTGATGAACTTCGAG
GACGGCGGCGTGGTGACCGTGACCCAGGACTCCTCCCTGCAGGACGGCGAGTTCATCTACAAGGTGAAGC
TGCGCGGCACCAACTTCCCCTCCGACGGCCCCGTAATGCAGAAGAAGACCATGGGCT
