>Addgene plasmid #60913 | pcDNA4TO-mito-mCherry-24xGCN4_v1 | addgene partial sequence | sequence record 99860 | pGEX3 5'-CCGGGAGCTGCATGTGTCAGAGG-3'
CATCTTGAGAACGAAGTGGCTCGTCTTAAGAAACTCGTAGGAGAAAGAGGTGGCAGTGGAGGTCTGCTTC
CCAAGAATTACCACCTGGAAAATGAGGTAGCTAGACTGAAAAAGCTCGTAGGCGAGCGCGGGGGAAGTGG
GGGATTGCTGCCAAAAAATTATCATTTGGAGAACGAAGTAGCACGACTAAAGAAATTAGTTGGGGAGAGG
GGGGGATCGGGTGGCTTACTCCCGAAAAATTATCATCTCGAAAACGAAGTGGCTCGGCTAAAAAAGTTAG
TTGGAGAGCGTGGCGGTTCTGGAGGCCTATTACCAAAAAACTACCACCTCGAAAATGAGGTGGCACGCTT
AAAAAAGCTGGTCGGAGAACGGGGAGGCAGTGGTGGCCTACTACCCAAGAATTATCATCTTGAGAACGAG
GTAGCGCGTTTGAAGAAGCTCGTCGGTGAAAGAGGTGGCTCAGGAGGGCTGCTCCCAAAGAACTATCATC
TTGAAAATGAGGTCGCTCGATTAAAAAAGTTAGTGGGCGAGAGGGGAGGCAGTGGTGGGCTACTTCCTAA
GAATTACCACCTCGAAAACGAAGTAGCTCGATTAAAGAAATTGGTCGGTGAGAGAGGTGGGTCGGGTGGC
TTACTGCCGAAAAATTATCATCTGGAAAATGAGGTAGCGAGACTAAAAAAGCTCGTAGGTGAGAGAGGGG
GTTCTGGCGGCTTGCTACCAAAAAATTATCATCTTGAGAACGAAGTTGCTAGGCTCAAAAAGCTGGTTGG
AGAGCGCGGCGGCTCAGGCGGTCTGTTACCCAAAAACTACCACTTGGAAAATGAGGTTGCCAGATTGAAG
AAACTGGTCGGCGAGCGCGGTGGAAGTGGAGGACTACTTCCTAAAAATTATCATTTGGAGAACGAAGTCG
CTAGACTG
