>Addgene plasmid #60913 | pcDNA4TO-mito-mCherry-24xGCN4_v1 | addgene partial sequence | sequence record 99861 | mCherry-F 5'-ccccgtaatgcagaagaaga-3'
GTACCCCGAGGACGGCGCCCTGAAGGGCGAGATCAAGCAGAGGCTGAAGCTGAAGGACGGCGGCCACTAC
GACGCTGAGGTCAAGACCACCTACAAGGCCAAGAAGCCCGTGCAGCTGCCCGGCGCCTACAACGTCAACA
TCAAGTTGGACATCACCTCCCACAACGAGGACTACACCATCGTGGAACAGTACGAACGCGCCGAGGGCCG
CCACTCCACCGGCGGCATGGACGAGCTGTACAAGGGTGGTGGTGGCGCGGCCGCAGATCGATCGATCACG
CGTGCCACCATGACTAGTTTTGTACAAAGCGGTCCGGGAGGTTCTGGAGGATTGTTGCCCAAAAACTACC
ACTTGGAGAACGAGGTCGCAAGGTTGAAAAAATTGGTCGGTGAGCGTGGCGGCTCAGGCGGCCTTCTTCC
AAAAAATTATCATCTTGAAAATGAAGTTGCTAGACTTAAAAAACTTGTTGGAGAAAGAGGCGGGAGCGGC
GGCCTGCTGCCCAAGAACTACCACCTGGAGAACGAGGTCGCCCGCCTGAAGAAGCTGGTCGGCGAGCGCG
GTGGTTCTGGAGGTTTGCTCCCAAAGAACTACCACTTGGAAAACGAAGTCGCAAGATTGAAGAAGTTGGT
CGGTGAAAGAGGAGGAAGCGGAGGATTATTACCTAAAAATTATCATTTGGAAAATGAAGTTGCTAGATTG
AAGAAGTTGGTTGGAGAGAGAGGGGGGTCTGGAGGACTACTACCGAAAAACTACCACCTAGAGAACGAGG
TGGCCCGACTAAAAAAGCTAGTGGGCGAGCGCGGCGGCAGTGGCGGCCTCCTCCCCAAGAATTACCACCT
CGAAAATGAAGTAGCAAGGCTCAAGAAGCTCGTA
