>Addgene plasmid #60913 | pcDNA4TO-mito-mCherry-24xGCN4_v1 | addgene partial sequence | sequence record 99862 | BGH-rev 5'-TAGAAGGCACAGTCGAGG-3'
TGGAAAATGAGGTAGCTAGACTGAAAAAGCTCGTAGGCGAGCGCGGGGGAAGTGGGGGATTGCTGCCAAA
AAATTATCATTTGGAGAACGAAGTAGCACGACTAAAGAAATTAGTTGGGGAGAGGGGGGGATCGGGTGGC
TTACTCCCGAAAAATTATCATCTCGAAAACGAAGTGGCTCGGCTAAAAAAGTTAGTTGGAGAGCGTGGCG
GTTCTGGAGGCCTATTACCAAAAAACTACCACCTCGAAAATGAGGTGGCACGCTTAAAAAAGCTGGTCGG
AGAACGGGGAGGCAGTGGTGGCCTACTACCCAAGAATTATCATCTTGAGAACGAGGTAGCGCGTTTGAAG
AAGCTCGTCGGTGAAAGAGGTGGCTCAGGAGGGCTGCTCCCAAAGAACTATCATCTTGAAAATGAGGTCG
CTCGATTAAAAAAGTTAGTGGGCGAGAGGGGAGGCAGTGGTGGGCTACTTCCTAAGAATTACCACCTCGA
AAACGAAGTAGCTCGATTAAAGAAATTGGTCGGTGAGAGAGGTGGGTCGGGTGGCTTACTGCCGAAAAAT
TATCATCTGGAAAATGAGGTAGCGAGACTAAAAAAGCTCGTAGGTGAGAGAGGGGGTTCTGGCGGCTTGC
TACCAAAAAATTATCATCTTGAGAACGAAGTTGCTAGGCTCAAAAAGCTGGTTGGAGAGCGCGGCGGCTC
AGGCGGTCTGTTACCCAAAAACTACCACTTGGAAAATGAGGTTGCCAGATTGAAGAAACTGGTCGGCGAG
CGCGGTGGAAGTGGAGGACTACTTCCTAAAAATTATCATTTGGAGAACGAAGTCGCTAGACTGAAAAAGT
TGGTTGGGGAACGAGGAGGGTCTGGCGGCAAGCTAGCGATCGGATCGATCGCCGCGGTAAACATATGGAT
CGATCATAATACTCGAGTCTAGA
